Addgene plasmid #169695: pSU313
Purpose: Template plasmid for generating C-terminal 1xFLAG epitope tag fusions to bacterial genes by "Lambda red" recombineering.
Depositing lab: Nara Figueroa. Depositing organization: CNRS UMR 9198, institut de biologie intégrative de la cellule recherche. Publication: Epitope tagging of chromosomal genes in Salmonella. Uzzau S, Figueroa-Bossi N, Rubino S, Bossi L. Proc Natl Acad Sci U S A. 2001 Dec 18;98(26):15264-9. doi: 10.1073/pnas.261348198. Epub 2001 Dec 11. PubMed 11742086.
Backbone
  Vector backbone: pSU311
  Backbone manufacturer: Uzzau et al (PubMed 11742086). Note, pSU311 was initially derived from pGP704 (Miller & Mekalanos; PubMed 2836362)
  Backbone size w/o insert (bp): 1932
  Total vector size (bp): 2985
  Vector type: Bacterial Expression
Growth in bacteria
  Bacterial resistance: Ampicillin, 100 μg/mL
  Growth temperature: 37°C
  Growth strain: cc118 lambda pir
  Copy number: Low Copy
Gene/Insert
  Gene/Insert name: 1xFLAG epitope tag adjacent to FRT-flanked cat (CamR) gene
  Species: E.coli and partially synthetic
  Insert size (bp): 1053
  Tag / fusion protein: 1xFLAG tag (N terminal on insert)
  Cloning method: Restriction Enzyme; 5′ cloning site EcoRI (not destroyed); 3′ cloning site EcoRI (not destroyed)
  Sequencing primers: 5′ AGGGATGTAACGCACTGAGA; 3′ CCTGCAGATCATCGAGCTCT
Resource information
  A portion of this plasmid was derived from a plasmid made by: B. Wanner. The FRT-flanked cat (CamR) cassette was derived from plasmid pKD3 (Datsenko & Wanner, PubMed 10829079).
Terms and licenses: Academic/Nonprofit Terms; Industry Terms: Not Available to Industry
Depositor comments: The 1xFLAG-FRT-cat-FRT segment is amplified by PCR with primers ending with the sequences 5'...GACTACAAAGATGACGACGAT-3' (Forward primer) and 5'...CATATGAATATCCTCCTTAG-3' (Reverse primer) and carrying 40 nt 5' extensions identical to the sequence immediately preceding the stop codon of the targeted gene (Fw primer) and to a region downstream from it (Rv primer). The amplified fragment is used for DNA recombineering in a strain expressing the Lambda Red operon.
How to cite: pSU313 was a gift from Nara Figueroa (Addgene plasmid # 169695 ; http://n2t.net/addgene:169695 ; RRID:Addgene_169695)
