[The description below was written by a language model from this plasmid's Addgene catalogue record and pLannotate feature annotations shown in this document.]
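Description:
pSU313 is a small template plasmid (about 3 kb) used as a PCR source for adding a C-terminal 1xFLAG epitope tag to chromosomal bacterial genes by Lambda Red recombineering. It is built on pSU311, a derivative of the suicide vector pGP704. It replicates from the R6K γ origin, which depends on the pi initiator protein and so can only be maintained in pir-expressing hosts such as lambda pir lysogens. Although catalogued as a bacterial expression vector, it serves as a template rather than an expression plasmid. The conditional origin is useful here because template carried over into a recombineering strain lacking pi cannot replicate, which reduces false-positive transformants. The plasmid is selected with ampicillin through the bla gene and its promoter, and is recorded as low copy. Short fragments of bom, rop and the tetracycline resistance gene in the feature table appear to be pBR322-type backbone remnants rather than functional elements.

The payload is an insert of roughly 1 kb cloned between EcoRI sites, consisting of the FLAG coding sequence next to an FRT-flanked chloramphenicol acetyltransferase (cat) gene with its own promoter. This cassette was derived from pKD3. The annotation tool labels the tag as a short 3xFLAG fragment, which is consistent with a single FLAG unit, and it lies on the opposite strand to cat in the sequenced orientation. In use, the FLAG-FRT-cat-FRT segment is amplified with primers carrying 40-nucleotide extensions. One matches the sequence immediately before the target gene's stop codon, and the other matches a region downstream. Recombination in a strain expressing the Red operon fuses the tag in frame, and recombinants are selected on chloramphenicol. The FRT sites allow later FLP-mediated excision of the marker. The sequenced record (2,948 nt) is slightly shorter than the stated total size.
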