Features (pLannotate 1.2.2; 11 found; start..end, strand, type, name):
      1..861     +  CDS            AmpR: β-lactamase; bla; confers resistance to ampicillin, carbenicillin, and related antibiotics
    902..992     -  misc_feature   bom (fragment): basis of mobility region from pBR322
   1094..1134    -  CDS            rop (fragment): Rop protein, which maintains plasmids at low copy number; rop
   1133..1321    -  CDS            TcR (fragment): tetracycline efflux protein; tet; confers resistance to tetracycline
   1346..1734    +  rep_origin     R6K γ ori: γ replication origin from E. coli plasmid R6K; requires the R6K initiator protein pi for replication
   1776..1809    +  protein_bind   FRT (minimal): supports FLP-mediated excision but not integration (Turan and Bode, 2011) FLP recombinase from the Saccharomyces cerevisiae 2μ plasmid
   1916..2017    +  promoter       cat promoter: promoter of the E. coli cat gene encoding chloramphenicol acetyltransferase
   2018..2677    +  CDS            CmR: chloramphenicol acetyltransferase; cat; confers resistance to chloramphenicol
   2694..2741    +  protein_bind   FRT: FLP-mediated recombination occurs in the 8-bp core sequence TCTAGAAA (Turan and Bode, 2011). FLP recombinase from the Saccharomyces cerevisiae 2μ plasmid
   2767..2790    -  CDS            3xFLAG (fragment): three tandem FLAG® epitope tags
   2844..2948    +  promoter       AmpR promoter: bla
>Addgene plasmid #169695 | pSU313 | addgene full sequence | sequence record 334516 | Addgene NGS Result
ATGAGTATTCAACATTTCCGTGTCGCCCTTATTCCCTTTTTTGCGGCATTTTGCCTTCCTGTTTTTGCTC
ACCCAGAAACGCTGGTGAAAGTAAAAGATGCTGAAGATCAGTTGGGTGCACGAGTGGGTTACATCGAACT
GGATCTCAACAGCGGTAAGATCCTTGAGAGTTTTCGCCCCGAAGAACGTTTTCCAATGATGAGCACTTTT
AAAGTTCTGCTATGTGGCGCGGTATTATCCCGTGTTGACGCCGGGCAAGAGCAACTCGGTCGCCGCATAC
ACTATTCTCAGAATGACTTGGTTGAGTACTCACCAGTCACAGAAAAGCATCTTACGGATGGCATGACAGT
AAGAGAATTATGCAGTGCTGCCATAACCATGAGTGATAACACTGCGGCCAACTTACTTCTGACAACGATC
GGAGGACCGAAGGAGCTAACCGCTTTTTTGCACAACATGGGGGATCATGTAACTCGCCTTGATCGTTGGG
AACCGGAGCTGAATGAAGCCATACCAAACGACGAGCGTGACACCACGATGCCTGCAGCAATGGCAACAAC
GTTGCGCAAACTATTAACTGGCGAACTACTTACTCTAGCTTCCCGGCAACAATTAATAGACTGGATGGAG
GCGGATAAAGTTGCAGGACCACTTCTGCGCTCGGCCCTTCCGGCTGGCTGGTTTATTGCTGATAAATCTG
GAGCCGGTGAGCGTGGGTCTCGCGGTATCATTGCAGCACTGGGGCCAGATGGTAAGCCCTCCCGTATCGT
AGTTATCTACACGACGGGGAGTCAGGCAACTATGGATGAACGAAATAGACAGATCGCTGAGATAGGTGCC
TCACTGATTAAGCATTGGTAACTGTCAGACCAAGTTTACTCATATATACTTTAGATTGATTTATGGTGCA
CTCTCAGTACAATCTGCTCTGATGCCGCATAGTTAAGCCAGTATACACTCCGCTATCGCTACGTGACTGG
GTCATGGCTGCGCCCCGACACCCGCCAACACCCGCTGACGCGCCCTGACGGGCTTGTCTGCTCCCGGCAT
CCGCTTACAGACAAGCTGTGACCGTCTCCGGGAGCTGCATGTGTCAGAGGTTTTCACCGTCATCACCGAA
ACGCGCGAGGCAGCAAGGAGATGGCGCCCAACAGTCCCCCGGCCACGGGGCCTGCCACCATACCCACGCC
GAAACAAGCGCTCATGAGCCCGAAGTGGCGAGCCCGATCTTCCCCATCGGTGATGTCGGCGATATAGGCG
CCAGCAACCGCACCTGTGGCGCCGGTGATGCCGGCCACGATGCGTCCGGCGTAGAGGATCCGGCCACGAT
GCGTCCGGCGTAGAGGATCTGAAGATCAGCAGTTCAACCTGTTGATAGTACGTACTAAGCTCTCATGTTT
CACGTACTAAGCTCTCATGTTTAACGTACTAAGCTCTCATGTTTAACGAACTAAACCCTCATGGCTAACG
TACTAAGCTCTCATGGCTAACGTACTAAGCTCTCATGTTTCACGTACTAAGCTCTCATGTTTGAACAATA
AAATTAATATAAATCAGCAACTTAAATAGCCTCTAAGGTTTTAAGTTTTATAAGAAAAAAAAGAATATAT
AAGGCTTTTAAAGCTTTTAAGGTTTAACGGTTGTGGACAACAAGCCAGGGATGTAACGCACTGAGAAGCC
CTTAGAGCCTCTCAAAGCAATTTTGAGTGACACAGGAACACTTAACGGCTGACATGGGAATTCCGCATAT
GAATATCCTCCTTAGTTCCTATTCCGAAGTTCCTATTCTCTAGAAAGTATAGGAACTTCGGCGCGCCTAC
CTGTGACGGAAGATCACTTCGCAGAATAAATAAATCCTGGTGTCCCTGTTGATACCGGGAAGCCCTGGGC
CAACTTTTGGCGAAAATGAGACGTCGATCGGCACGTAAGAGGTTCCAACTTTCACCATAATGAAATAAGA
TCACTACCGGGCGTATTTTTTGAGTTGTCGAGATTTTCAGGAGCTAAGGAAGCTAAAATGGAGAAAAAAA
TCACTGGATATACCACCGTTGATATATCCCAATGGCATCGTAAAGAACATTTTGAGGCATTTCAGTCAGT
TGCTCAATGTACCTATAACCAGACCGTTCAGCTGGATATTACGGCCTTTTTAAAGACCGTAAAGAAAAAT
AAGCACAGGTTTTATCCGGCCTTTATTCACATTCTTGCCCGCCTGATGAATGCTCATCCGGAATTACGTA
TGGCAATGAAAGACGGTGAGCTGGTGATATGGGATAGTGTTCACCCTTGTTACACCGTTTTCCATGAGCA
AACTGAAACGTTTTCATCGCTCTGGAGTGAATACCACGACGATTTCCGGCAGTTTCTACACATATATTCG
CAAGATGTGGCGTGTTACGGTGAAAACCTGGCCTATTTCCCTAAAGGGTTTATTGAGAATATGTTTTTCG
TCTCAGCCAATCCCTGGGTGAGTTTCACCAGTTTCGATTTAAACGTGGCCAATATGGACAACTTCTTCGC
CCCCGTTTTCACCATGGGCAAATATTATACGCAAGGCGACAAGGTGCTGATGCCGCTGGCGATTCAGGTT
CATCATGCCGTTTGTGATGGCTTCCATGTCGGCAGAATGCTTAATGAATTACAACAGTACTGCGATGAGT
GGCAGGGCGGGGCGTAAGGCGCGCCATTTAAATGAAGTTCCTATTCCGAAGTTCCTATTCTCTAGAAAGT
ATAGGAACTTCGAAGCAGCTCCAGCCTACATTACTATTTATCGTCGTCATCTTTGTAGTCGAATTCCCGG
GAGAGCTCGATGATCTGCAGGTGGCACTTTTCGGGGAAATGTGCGCGGAACCCCTATTTGTTTATTTTTC
TAAATACATTCAAATATGTATCCGCTCATGAGACAATAACCCTGATAAATGCTTCAATAATATTGAAAAA
GGAAGAGT
